Addgene plasmid #76217: AKT3 gRNA (BRDN0001146868)
Purpose: 3rd generation lentiviral gRNA plasmid targeting human AKT3
Depositing lab: John Doench & David Root. Depositing organization: Broad Institute. Publication: Optimized sgRNA design to maximize activity and minimize off-target effects of CRISPR-Cas9. Doench JG, Fusi N, Sullender M, Hegde M, Vaimberg EW, Donovan KF, Smith I, Tothova Z, Wilen C, Orchard R, Virgin HW, Listgarten J, Root DE. Nat Biotechnol. 2016 Jan 18. doi: 10.1038/nbt.3437. PubMed 26780180.
Backbone
  Vector backbone: lentiGuide-Puro
  Backbone manufacturer: Zhang Lab (Addgene plasmid # 52963)
  Vector type: Mammalian Expression, Lentiviral, CRISPR
  Selectable markers: Puromycin
Growth in bacteria
  Bacterial resistance: Ampicillin, 100 μg/mL
  Growth temperature: 37°C
  Growth strain: DH5alpha
  Copy number: High Copy
Gene/Insert
  Gene/Insert name: AKT3 (alt names: AKT3; NM_001206729.1)
  gRNA/shRNA sequence: ATTTCATGTAGATACTCCAG
  Species: H. sapiens (human)
  Entrez Gene: AKT3 (a.k.a. MPPH, MPPH2, PKB-GAMMA, PKBG, PRKBG, RAC-PK-gamma, RAC-gamma, STK-2)
  Promoter: hU6
  Cloning method: Unknown
  Sequencing primers: 5′ U6-F; 3′ pS2-R
Terms and licenses: Academic/Nonprofit Terms; Industry Terms: Not Available to Industry
Depositor comments: The gRNA was designed to target the following Genbank reference sequence(s): NM_001206729.1,NM_005465.4,NM_181690.2. Note that this plasmid does NOT contain Cas9. It should be used in conjunction with lentiCas9-Blast (Addgene #52962) or otherwise with cell lines already expressing Cas9. Browse the full kinome gRNA library at http://www.addgene.org/pooled-library/broadgpp-human-kinome/ or visit http://www.broadinstitute.org/rnai/public/ for detailed protocols and information.
How to cite: AKT3 gRNA (BRDN0001146868) was a gift from John Doench & David Root (Addgene plasmid # 76217 ; http://n2t.net/addgene:76217 ; RRID:Addgene_76217)
