[The description below was written by a language model from this plasmid's Addgene catalogue record and pLannotate feature annotations shown in this document.]
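Description:
AKT3 gRNA (BRDN0001146868) is a third-generation lentiviral guide RNA plasmid built on the lentiGuide-Puro backbone, designed to direct Streptococcus pyogenes Cas9 to the human AKT3 gene, which encodes the kinase also known as PKB-gamma. In bacteria it is maintained as a high-copy plasmid through a ColE1/pUC-type origin and selected with ampicillin via the β-lactamase gene. An f1 origin, lac regulatory remnants and T7/T3 promoters are also present as backbone carry-over.

The transfer cassette is framed by an RSV promoter-driven truncated HIV-1 5' LTR and a self-inactivating ΔU3 3' LTR. Transcription of the viral genome in packaging cells is therefore Tat-independent, and the integrated provirus lacks LTR promoter activity. The cassette also carries the Ψ packaging signal, a gag fragment, the Rev response element for Rev-dependent nuclear export of the genomic RNA, and a cPPT/CTS. Two expression units sit inside it. A human U6 RNA polymerase III promoter drives the AKT3-specific spacer fused to the SpCas9 gRNA scaffold. Downstream, the EF-1α core promoter with its intron A expresses puromycin N-acetyltransferase for selection of transduced mammalian cells, followed by a WPRE to enhance transcript expression. An SV40 poly(A) signal and SV40 origin lie beyond the 3' LTR.

The plasmid does not encode Cas9, so it is intended for use with a separate Cas9 lentivector or with cells already expressing Cas9. According to the depositor, the guide was designed against several AKT3 reference transcripts and belongs to a human kinome gRNA collection, which suits it to targeted AKT3 knockout experiments.
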