Features (pLannotate 1.2.2; 29 found; start..end, strand, type, name):
     14..80      +  CDS            small t antigen (fragment): SV40 (simian virus 40) small t antigen
    106..317     +  promoter       EF-1α core promoter: core promoter for human elongation factor EF-1α
    318..1256    +  intron         EF-1α intron A: intron upstream of the start codon of human EF-1α
   1278..1877    +  CDS            PuroR (fragment): puromycin N-acetyltransferase; pac from Streptomyces; confers resistance to puromycin
   1893..2481    +  misc_feature   WPRE: woodchuck hepatitis virus posttranscriptional regulatory element
   2532..2551    +  misc_feature   cPPT/CTS (fragment): central polypurine tract and central termination sequence of HIV-1
   2553..2786    +  LTR            3' LTR (ΔU3): self-inactivating 3' long terminal repeat (LTR) from HIV-1
   2864..2985    +  polyA_signal   SV40 poly(A) signal: SV40 polyadenylation signal
   3025..3160    +  rep_origin     SV40 ori: SV40 origin of replication
   3181..3199    -  promoter       T7 promoter: promoter for bacteriophage T7 RNA polymerase
   3207..3362    +  CDS            lacZα (fragment): LacZα fragment of β-galactosidase; lacZ fragment
   3367..3795    +  rep_origin     f1 ori (sequence partly withheld): f1 bacteriophage origin of replication; arrow indicates direction of (+) strand synthesis
   3848..3952    +  promoter       AmpR promoter: bla
   3953..4813    +  CDS            AmpR: β-lactamase; bla; confers resistance to ampicillin, carbenicillin, and related antibiotics
   4984..5572    +  rep_origin     ori: high-copy-number ColE1/pMB1/pBR322/pUC origin of replication
   5755..5847    +  CDS            lacI (fragment): lac repressor; lacI; The lac repressor binds to the lac operator to inhibit transcription in E. coli. This inhibition can be relieved by adding lactose or isopropyl-β-D-thiogalactopyranoside (IPTG).
   5860..5881    +  protein_bind   CAP binding site: CAP binding activates transcription in the presence of cAMP. E. coli catabolite activator protein
   5896..5926    +  promoter       lac promoter: promoter for the E. coli lac operon
   5934..5950    +  protein_bind   lac operator: The lac repressor binds to the lac operator to inhibit transcription in E. coli. This inhibition can be relieved by adding lactose or isopropyl-β-D-thiogalactopyranoside (IPTG). lac repressor encoded by lacI
   5995..6013    +  promoter       T3 promoter: promoter for bacteriophage T3 RNA polymerase
   6041..6267    +  promoter       RSV promoter: Rous sarcoma virus enhancer/promoter
   6268..6448    +  LTR            5' LTR (truncated): truncated 5' long terminal repeat (LTR) from HIV-1
   6495..6620    +  misc_feature   HIV-1 Ψ: packaging signal of human immunodeficiency virus type 1
   6604..6967    +  CDS            HIV-1 gag (fragment): gag protein from human immunodeficiency virus 1; gag
   7113..7346    +  misc_feature   RRE: The Rev response element (RRE) of HIV-1 allows for Rev-dependent mRNA export from the nucleus to the cytoplasm.
   7723..7749    +  CDS            Rev (fragment): human immunodeficiency virus 1 (HIV-1) Rev protein; rev; enhances nuclear export of unspliced and incompletely spliced viral mRNAs
   7753..7993    +  promoter       U6 promoter: RNA polymerase III promoter for human U6 snRNA
   8023..8098    +  misc_RNA       gRNA scaffold: guide RNA scaffold for the Streptococcus pyogenes CRISPR/Cas9 system
   8154..8271    +  misc_feature   cPPT/CTS: central polypurine tract and central termination sequence of HIV-1
>Addgene plasmid #76217 | AKT3 gRNA (BRDN0001146868) | addgene full sequence | sequence record 185412 | Addgene Assembled Sequence
CCCGGGTGCAAAGATGGATAAAGTTTTAAACAGAGAGGAATCTTTGCAGCTAATGGACCTTCTAGGTCTT
GAAAGGAGTGGGAATTGGCTCCGGTGCCCGTCAGTGGGCAGAGCGCACATCGCCCACAGTCCCCGAGAAG
TTGGGGGGAGGGGTCGGCAATTGATCCGGTGCCTAGAGAAGGTGGCGCGGGGTAAACTGGGAAAGTGATG
TCGTGTACTGGCTCCGCCTTTTTCCCGAGGGTGGGGGAGAACCGTATATAAGTGCAGTAGTCGCCGTGAA
CGTTCTTTTTCGCAACGGGTTTGCCGCCAGAACACAGGTAAGTGCCGTGTGTGGTTCCCGCGGGCCTGGC
CTCTTTACGGGTTATGGCCCTTGCGTGCCTTGAATTACTTCCACCTGGCTGCAGTACGTGATTCTTGATC
CCGAGCTTCGGGTTGGAAGTGGGTGGGAGAGTTCGAGGCCTTGCGCTTAAGGAGCCCCTTCGCCTCGTGC
TTGAGTTGAGGCCTGGCCTGGGCGCTGGGGCCGCCGCGTGCGAATCTGGTGGCACCTTCGCGCCTGTCTC
GCTGCTTTCGATAAGTCTCTAGCCATTTAAAATTTTTGATGACCTGCTGCGACGCTTTTTTTCTGGCAAG
ATAGTCTTGTAAATGCGGGCCAAGATCTGCACACTGGTATTTCGGTTTTTGGGGCCGCGGGCGGCGACGG
GGCCCGTGCGTCCCAGCGCACATGTTCGGCGAGGCGGGGCCTGCGAGCGCGGCCACCGAGAATCGGACGG
GGGTAGTCTCAAGCTGGCCGGCCTGCTCTGGTGCCTGGCCTCGCGCCGCCGTGTATCGCCCCGCCCTGGG
CGGCAAGGCTGGCCCGGTCGGCACCAGTTGCGTGAGCGGAAAGATGGCCGCTTCCCGGCCCTGCTGCAGG
GAGCTCAAAATGGAGGACGCGGCGCTCGGGAGAGCGGGCGGGTGAGTCACCCACACAAAGGAAAAGGGCC
TTTCCGTCCTCAGCCGTCGCTTCATGTGACTCCACGGAGTACCGGGCGCCGTCCAGGCACCTCGATTAGT
TCTCGAGCTTTTGGAGTACGTCGTCTTTAGGTTGGGGGGAGGGGTTTTATGCGATGGAGTTTCCCCACAC
TGAGTGGGTGGAGACTGAAGTTAGGCCAGCTTGGCACTTGATGTAATTCTCCTTGGAATTTGCCCTTTTT
GAGTTTGGATCTTGGTTCATTCTCAAGCCTCAGACAGTGGTTCAAAGTTTTTTTCTTCCATTTCAGGTGT
CGTGACGTACGGCCACCATGACCGAGTACAAGCCCACGGTGCGCCTCGCCACCCGCGACGACGTCCCCAG
GGCCGTACGCACCCTCGCCGCCGCGTTCGCCGACTACCCCGCCACGCGCCACACCGTCGATCCGGACCGC
CACATCGAGCGGGTCACCGAGCTGCAAGAACTCTTCCTCACGCGCGTCGGGCTCGACATCGGCAAGGTGT
GGGTCGCGGACGACGGCGCCGCCGTGGCGGTCTGGACCACGCCGGAGAGCGTCGAAGCGGGGGCGGTGTT
CGCCGAGATCGGCCCGCGCATGGCCGAGTTGAGCGGTTCCCGGCTGGCCGCGCAGCAACAGATGGAAGGC
CTCCTGGCGCCGCACCGGCCCAAGGAGCCCGCGTGGTTCCTGGCCACCGTCGGAGTCTCGCCCGACCACC
AGGGCAAGGGTCTGGGCAGCGCCGTCGTGCTCCCCGGAGTGGAGGCGGCCGAGCGCGCCGGGGTGCCCGC
CTTCCTGGAGACCTCCGCGCCCCGCAACCTCCCCTTCTACGAGCGGCTCGGCTTCACCGTCACCGCCGAC
GTCGAGGTGCCCGAAGGACCGCGCACCTGGTGCATGACCCGCAAGCCCGGTGCCTGAACGCGTTAAGTCG
ACAATCAACCTCTGGATTACAAAATTTGTGAAAGATTGACTGGTATTCTTAACTATGTTGCTCCTTTTAC
GCTATGTGGATACGCTGCTTTAATGCCTTTGTATCATGCTATTGCTTCCCGTATGGCTTTCATTTTCTCC
TCCTTGTATAAATCCTGGTTGCTGTCTCTTTATGAGGAGTTGTGGCCCGTTGTCAGGCAACGTGGCGTGG
TGTGCACTGTGTTTGCTGACGCAACCCCCACTGGTTGGGGCATTGCCACCACCTGTCAGCTCCTTTCCGG
GACTTTCGCTTTCCCCCTCCCTATTGCCACGGCGGAACTCATCGCCGCCTGCCTTGCCCGCTGCTGGACA
GGGGCTCGGCTGTTGGGCACTGACAATTCCGTGGTGTTGTCGGGGAAATCATCGTCCTTTCCTTGGCTGC
TCGCCTGTGTTGCCACCTGGATTCTGCGCGGGACGTCCTTCTGCTACGTCCCTTCGGCCCTCAATCCAGC
GGACCTTCCTTCCCGCGGCCTGCTGCCGGCTCTGCGGCCTCTTCCGCGTCTTCGCCTTCGCCCTCAGACG
AGTCGGATCTCCCTTTGGGCCGCCTCCCCGCGTCGACTTTAAGACCAATGACTTACAAGGCAGCTGTAGA
TCTTAGCCACTTTTTAAAAGAAAAGGGGGGACTGGAAGGGCTAATTCACTCCCAACGAAGACAAGATCTG
CTTTTTGCTTGTACTGGGTCTCTCTGGTTAGACCAGATCTGAGCCTGGGAGCTCTCTGGCTAACTAGGGA
ACCCACTGCTTAAGCCTCAATAAAGCTTGCCTTGAGTGCTTCAAGTAGTGTGTGCCCGTCTGTTGTGTGA
CTCTGGTAACTAGAGATCCCTCAGACCCTTTTAGTCAGTGTGGAAAATCTCTAGCAGTACGTATAGTAGT
TCATGTCATCTTATTATTCAGTATTTATAACTTGCAAAGAAATGAATATCAGAGAGTGAGAGGAACTTGT
TTATTGCAGCTTATAATGGTTACAAATAAAGCAATAGCATCACAAATTTCACAAATAAAGCATTTTTTTC
ACTGCATTCTAGTTGTGGTTTGTCCAAACTCATCAATGTATCTTATCATGTCTGGCTCTAGCTATCCCGC
CCCTAACTCCGCCCATCCCGCCCCTAACTCCGCCCAGTTCCGCCCATTCTCCGCCCCATGGCTGACTAAT
TTTTTTTATTTATGCAGAGGCCGAGGCCGCCTCGGCCTCTGAGCTATTCCAGAAGTAGTGAGGAGGCTTT
TTTGGAGGCCTAGGGACGTACCCAATTCGCCCTATAGTGAGTCGTATTACGCGCGCTCACTGGCCGTCGT
TTTACAACGTCGTGACTGGGAAAACCCTGGCGTTACCCAACTTAATCGCCTTGCAGCACATCCCCCTTTC
GCCAGCTGGCGTAATAGCGAAGAGGCCCGCACCGATCGCCCTTCCCAACAGTTGCGCAGCCTGAATGGCG
AATGGG
[124 nt withheld, positions 3367-3490]
C
[91 nt withheld, positions 3492-3582]
A
[49 nt withheld, positions 3584-3632]
CCTTTGACGTTGGAGTCCACGTTCTTT
[37 nt withheld, positions 3660-3696]
ACCCTATCTCGGTCTATTCTTTTGATTTATAAGGGATTTTGCCGATTTCGGCCTATTGGTTAAAAAATGA
GCTGATTTAACAAAAATTTAACGCGAATTTTAACAAAATATTAACGCTTACAATTTAGGTGGCACTTTTC
GGGGAAATGTGCGCGGAACCCCTATTTGTTTATTTTTCTAAATACATTCAAATATGTATCCGCTCATGAG
ACAATAACCCTGATAAATGCTTCAATAATATTGAAAAAGGAAGAGTATGAGTATTCAACATTTCCGTGTC
GCCCTTATTCCCTTTTTTGCGGCATTTTGCCTTCCTGTTTTTGCTCACCCAGAAACGCTGGTGAAAGTAA
AAGATGCTGAAGATCAGTTGGGTGCACGAGTGGGTTACATCGAACTGGATCTCAACAGCGGTAAGATCCT
TGAGAGTTTTCGCCCCGAAGAACGTTTTCCAATGATGAGCACTTTTAAAGTTCTGCTATGTGGCGCGGTA
TTATCCCGTATTGACGCCGGGCAAGAGCAACTCGGTCGCCGCATACACTATTCTCAGAATGACTTGGTTG
AGTACTCACCAGTCACAGAAAAGCATCTTACGGATGGCATGACAGTAAGAGAATTATGCAGTGCTGCCAT
AACCATGAGTGATAACACTGCGGCCAACTTACTTCTGACAACGATCGGAGGACCGAAGGAGCTAACCGCT
TTTTTGCACAACATGGGGGATCATGTAACTCGCCTTGATCGTTGGGAACCGGAGCTGAATGAAGCCATAC
CAAACGACGAGCGTGACACCACGATGCCTGTAGCAATGGCAACAACGTTGCGCAAACTATTAACTGGCGA
ACTACTTACTCTAGCTTCCCGGCAACAATTAATAGACTGGATGGAGGCGGATAAAGTTGCAGGACCACTT
CTGCGCTCGGCCCTTCCGGCTGGCTGGTTTATTGCTGATAAATCTGGAGCCGGTGAGCGTGGGTCTCGCG
GTATCATTGCAGCACTGGGGCCAGATGGTAAGCCCTCCCGTATCGTAGTTATCTACACGACGGGGAGTCA
GGCAACTATGGATGAACGAAATAGACAGATCGCTGAGATAGGTGCCTCACTGATTAAGCATTGGTAACTG
TCAGACCAAGTTTACTCATATATACTTTAGATTGATTTAAAACTTCATTTTTAATTTAAAAGGATCTAGG
TGAAGATCCTTTTTGATAATCTCATGACCAAAATCCCTTAACGTGAGTTTTCGTTCCACTGAGCGTCAGA
CCCCGTAGAAAAGATCAAAGGATCTTCTTGAGATCCTTTTTTTCTGCGCGTAATCTGCTGCTTGCAAACA
AAAAAACCACCGCTACCAGCGGTGGTTTGTTTGCCGGATCAAGAGCTACCAACTCTTTTTCCGAAGGTAA
CTGGCTTCAGCAGAGCGCAGATACCAAATACTGTTCTTCTAGTGTAGCCGTAGTTAGGCCACCACTTCAA
GAACTCTGTAGCACCGCCTACATACCTCGCTCTGCTAATCCTGTTACCAGTGGCTGCTGCCAGTGGCGAT
AAGTCGTGTCTTACCGGGTTGGACTCAAGACGATAGTTACCGGATAAGGCGCAGCGGTCGGGCTGAACGG
GGGGTTCGTGCACACAGCCCAGCTTGGAGCGAACGACCTACACCGAACTGAGATACCTACAGCGTGAGCT
ATGAGAAAGCGCCACGCTTCCCGAAGGGAGAAAGGCGGACAGGTATCCGGTAAGCGGCAGGGTCGGAACA
GGAGAGCGCACGAGGGAGCTTCCAGGGGGAAACGCCTGGTATCTTTATAGTCCTGTCGGGTTTCGCCACC
TCTGACTTGAGCGTCGATTTTTGTGATGCTCGTCAGGGGGGCGGAGCCTATGGAAAAACGCCAGCAACGC
GGCCTTTTTACGGTTCCTGGCCTTTTGCTGGCCTTTTGCTCACATGTTCTTTCCTGCGTTATCCCCTGAT
TCTGTGGATAACCGTATTACCGCCTTTGAGTGAGCTGATACCGCTCGCCGCAGCCGAACGACCGAGCGCA
GCGAGTCAGTGAGCGAGGAAGCGGAAGAGCGCCCAATACGCAAACCGCCTCTCCCCGCGCGTTGGCCGAT
TCATTAATGCAGCTGGCACGACAGGTTTCCCGACTGGAAAGCGGGCAGTGAGCGCAACGCAATTAATGTG
AGTTAGCTCACTCATTAGGCACCCCAGGCTTTACACTTTATGCTTCCGGCTCGTATGTTGTGTGGAATTG
TGAGCGGATAACAATTTCACACAGGAAACAGCTATGACCATGATTACGCCAAGCGCGCAATTAACCCTCA
CTAAAGGGAACAAAAGCTGGAGCTGCAAGCTTAATGTAGTCTTATGCAATACTCTTGTAGTCTTGCAACA
TGGTAACGATGAGTTAGCAACATGCCTTACAAGGAGAGAAAAAGCACCGTGCATGCCGATTGGTGGAAGT
AAGGTGGTACGATCGTGCCTTATTAGGAAGGCAACAGACGGGTCTGACATGGATTGGACGAACCACTGAA
TTGCCGCATTGCAGAGATATTGTATTTAAGTGCCTAGCTCGATACATAAACGGGTCTCTCTGGTTAGACC
AGATCTGAGCCTGGGAGCTCTCTGGCTAACTAGGGAACCCACTGCTTAAGCCTCAATAAAGCTTGCCTTG
AGTGCTTCAAGTAGTGTGTGCCCGTCTGTTGTGTGACTCTGGTAACTAGAGATCCCTCAGACCCTTTTAG
TCAGTGTGGAAAATCTCTAGCAGTGGCGCCCGAACAGGGACTTGAAAGCGAAAGGGAAACCAGAGGAGCT
CTCTCGACGCAGGACTCGGCTTGCTGAAGCGCGCACGGCAAGAGGCGAGGGGCGGCGACTGGTGAGTACG
CCAAAAATTTTGACTAGCGGAGGCTAGAAGGAGAGAGATGGGTGCGAGAGCGTCAGTATTAAGCGGGGGA
GAATTAGATCGCGATGGGAAAAAATTCGGTTAAGGCCAGGGGGAAAGAAAAAATATAAATTAAAACATAT
AGTATGGGCAAGCAGGGAGCTAGAACGATTCGCAGTTAATCCTGGCCTGTTAGAAACATCAGAAGGCTGT
AGACAAATACTGGGACAGCTACAACCATCCCTTCAGACAGGATCAGAAGAACTTAGATCATTATATAATA
CAGTAGCAACCCTCTATTGTGTGCATCAAAGGATAGAGATAAAAGACACCAAGGAAGCTTTAGACAAGAT
AGAGGAAGAGCAAAACAAAAGTAAGACCACCGCACAGCAAGCGGCCGCTGATCTTCAGACCTGGAGGAGG
AGATATGAGGGACAATTGGAGAAGTGAATTATATAAATATAAAGTAGTAAAAATTGAACCATTAGGAGTA
GCACCCACCAAGGCAAAGAGAAGAGTGGTGCAGAGAGAAAAAAGAGCAGTGGGAATAGGAGCTTTGTTCC
TTGGGTTCTTGGGAGCAGCAGGAAGCACTATGGGCGCAGCGTCAATGACGCTGACGGTACAGGCCAGACA
ATTATTGTCTGGTATAGTGCAGCAGCAGAACAATTTGCTGAGGGCTATTGAGGCGCAACAGCATCTGTTG
CAACTCACAGTCTGGGGCATCAAGCAGCTCCAGGCAAGAATCCTGGCTGTGGAAAGATACCTAAAGGATC
AACAGCTCCTGGGGATTTGGGGTTGCTCTGGAAAACTCATTTGCACCACTGCTGTGCCTTGGAATGCTAG
TTGGAGTAATAAATCTCTGGAACAGATTTGGAATCACACGACCTGGATGGAGTGGGACAGAGAAATTAAC
AATTACACAAGCTTAATACACTCCTTAATTGAAGAATCGCAAAACCAGCAAGAAAAGAATGAACAAGAAT
TATTGGAATTAGATAAATGGGCAAGTTTGTGGAATTGGTTTAACATAACAAATTGGCTGTGGTATATAAA
ATTATTCATAATGATAGTAGGAGGCTTGGTAGGTTTAAGAATAGTTTTTGCTGTACTTTCTATAGTGAAT
AGAGTTAGGCAGGGATATTCACCATTATCGTTTCAGACCCACCTCCCAACCCCGAGGGGACCCAGAGAGG
GCCTATTTCCCATGATTCCTTCATATTTGCATATACGATACAAGGCTGTTAGAGAGATAATTAGAATTAA
TTTGACTGTAAACACAAAGATATTAGTACAAAATACGTGACGTAGAAAGTAATAATTTCTTGGGTAGTTT
GCAGTTTTAAAATTATGTTTTAAAATGGACTATCATATGCTTACCGTAACTTGAAAGTATTTCGATTTCT
TGGCTTTATATATCTTGTGGAAAGGACGAAACACCGATTTCATGTAGATACTCCAGGTTTTAGAGCTAGA
AATAGCAAGTTAAAATAAGGCTAGTCCGTTATCAACTTGAAAAAGTGGCACCGAGTCGGTGCTTTTTTAA
GCTTGGCGTAACTAGATCTTGAGACAAATGGCAGTATTCATCCACAATTTTAAAAGAAAAGGGGGGATTG
GGGGGTACAGTGCAGGGGAAAGAATAGTAGACATAATAGCAACAGACATACAAACTAAAGAATTACAAAA
ACAAATTACAAAAATTCAAAATTTTCGGGTTTATTACAGGGACAGCAGAGATCCACTTTGGCGCCGGCTC
GAGGGGG
