>Addgene plasmid #76217 | AKT3 gRNA (BRDN0001146868) | depositor partial sequence | sequence record 143677 | Target Sequence
ATTTCATGTAGATACTCCAG
