>Addgene plasmid #76217 | AKT3 gRNA (BRDN0001146868) | addgene partial sequence | sequence record 185411 | hU6-F
GAAAGTAATAATTTCTTGGGTAGTTTGCAGTTTTAAAATTATGTTTTAAAATGGACTATCATATGCTTAC
CGTAACTTGAAAGTATTTCGATTTCTTGGCTTTATATATCTTGTGGAAAGGACGAAACACCGATTTCATG
TAGATACTCCAGGTTTTAGAGCTAGAAATAGCAAGTTAAAATAAGGCTAGTCCGTTATCAACTTGAAAAA
GTGGCACCGAGTCGGTGCTTTTTTAAGCTTGGCGTAACTAGATCTTGAGACAAATGGCAGTATTCATCCA
CAATTTTAAAAGAAAAGGGGGGATTGGGGGGTACAGTGCAGGGGAAAGAATAGTAGACATAATAGCAACA
GACATACAAACTAAAGAATTACAAAAACAAATTACAAAAATTCAAAATTTTCGGGTTTATTACAGGGACA
GCAGAGATCCACTTTGGCGCCGGCTCGAGGGGGCCCGGGTGCAAAGATGGATAAAGTTTTAAACAGAGAG
GAATCTTTGCAGCTAATGGACCTTCTAGGTCTTGAAAGGAGTGGGAATTGGCTCCGGTGCCCGTCAGTGG
GCAGAGCGCA
